Addgene plasmid #54223: mEmerald-PCNA-19-SV40NLS-4
Purpose: Localization: Nucleus, Excitation: 487, Emission: 509
Depositing lab: Michael Davidson. Depositing organization: Florida State University, Tallahassee. Publication: G2 phase chromatin lacks determinants of replication timing. Lu J, Li F, Murphy CS, Davidson MW, Gilbert DM. J Cell Biol. 2010 Jun 14;189(6):967-80. doi: 10.1083/jcb.201002002. Epub 2010 Jun 7. PubMed 20530209.
Backbone
  Vector backbone: mEmerald
  Backbone size w/o insert (bp): 4750
  Vector type: Mammalian Expression
  Selectable markers: Neomycin (select with G418)
Growth in bacteria
  Bacterial resistance: Kanamycin, 50 μg/mL
  Growth temperature: 37°C
  Growth strain: DH5alpha
  Copy number: High Copy
Gene/Insert
  Gene/Insert name: PCNA-19 SV40NLS (alt names: Human Proliferating Cell Nuclear Antigen; NM_002592.2)
  Species: H. sapiens (human)
  Entrez Gene: PCNA (a.k.a. ATLD2)
  Promoter: CMV
  Tag / fusion protein: mEmerald (N terminal on backbone); 3xSV40NLS (N terminal on backbone)
  Cloning method: Unknown
  Sequencing primers: 5′ CMV-F; 3′ SV40pA-R
Terms and licenses: Academic/Nonprofit Terms; Industry Terms
Depositor comments: Human Proliferating Cell Nuclear Antigen + SV40 NLS 3x Repeat. Excitation = 487; Emission = 509. Localization data: Nucleus
How to cite: mEmerald-PCNA-19-SV40NLS-4 was a gift from Michael Davidson (Addgene plasmid # 54223 ; http://n2t.net/addgene:54223 ; RRID:Addgene_54223)
