[The description below was written by a language model from this plasmid's Addgene catalogue record.]
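Description:
mEmerald-PCNA-19-SV40NLS-4 is a mammalian expression plasmid built on an mEmerald fluorescent-protein backbone (about 4.75 kb without the insert). It is maintained as a high-copy plasmid in E. coli under kanamycin selection and carries a neomycin resistance marker, so transfected mammalian cells can be selected with G418. No feature table accompanies the record, so the bacterial origin of replication and the elements driving the resistance marker are not stated, although the 3′ sequencing primer implies an SV40 polyadenylation signal downstream of the insert.

The payload is human proliferating cell nuclear antigen (PCNA), the sliding clamp of the DNA replication machinery, expressed from the CMV promoter as a fusion protein. Both mEmerald, a bright green GFP variant (excitation 487 nm, emission 509 nm), and a triple repeat of the SV40 large T antigen nuclear localization signal are recorded as N-terminal, backbone-encoded tags, placing PCNA at the C-terminal end of the fusion. The numbers in the name probably refer to linker lengths between the modules, but the record does not explain them, and the cloning method is listed as unknown. The NLS repeat promotes efficient nuclear import, consistent with the nuclear localization reported by the depositor.

The construct serves as a live-cell fluorescent marker of the nucleus. Because PCNA accumulates at active replication sites, such fusions are commonly used to visualize replication foci and follow S-phase progression. This fits the associated publication on replication timing and chromatin in G2 phase.
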