>Addgene plasmid #54223 | mEmerald-PCNA-19-SV40NLS-4 | depositor partial sequence | sequence record 84368 | insert sequence
ACGTCAGATCCGCTAGCCACCATGGATCCAAAAAAGAAGAGAAAGGTAGATCCAAAAAAGAAGAGAAAGG
TAGATCCAAAAAAGAAGAGAAAGGTACCGGTCGCCACCATGGTGAGCAAGGGCGAGGAGCTGTTCACCGG
GGTGGTGCCCATCCTGGTCGAGCTGGACGGCGACGTAAACGGCCACAAGTTCAGCGTGTCCGGCGAGGGC
GAGGGCGATGCCACCTACGGCAAGCTGACCCTGAAGTTCATCTGCACCACCGGCAAGCTGCCCGTGCCCT
GGCCCACCCTCGTGACCACCTTGACCTACGGCGTGCAGTGCTTCGCCCGCTACCCCGACCACATGAAGCA
GCACGACTTCTTCAAGTCCGCCATGCCCGAAGGCTACGTCCAGGAGCGCACCATCTTCTTCAAGGACGAC
GGCAACTACAAGACCCGCGCCGAGGTGAAGTTCGAGGGCGACACCCTGGTGAACCGCATCGAGCTGAAGG
GCATCGACTTCAAGGAGGACGGCAACATCCTGGGGCACAAGCTGGAGTACAACTACAACAGCCACAAGGT
CTATATCACCGCCGACAAGCAGAAGAACGGCATCAAGGTGAACTTCAAGACCCGCCACAACATCGAGGAC
GGCAGCGTGCAGCTCGCCGACCACTACCAGCAGAACACCCCCATCGGCGACGGCCCCGTGCTGCTGCCCG
ACAACCACTACCTGAGCACCCAGTCCAAGCTGAGCAAAGACCCCAACGAGAAGCGCGATCACATGGTCCT
GCTGGAGTTCGTGACCGCCGCCGGGATCACTCTCGGCATGGACGAGCTGTACAAGTCCGGAGAAGGGCAA
GGGCAAGGGCAAGGGCCGGGCCGCGGCTACGCGTATCGATCCATGTTCGAGGCGCGCCTGGTCCAGGGCT
CCATCCTCAAGAAGGTGTTGGAGGCACTCAAGGACCTCATCAACGAGGCCTGCTGGGATATTAGCTCCAG
CGGTGTAAACCTGCAGAGCATGGACTCGTCCCACGTCTCTTTGGTGCAGCTCACCCTGCGGTCTGAGGGC
TTCGACACCTACCGCTGCGACCGCAACCTGGCCATGGGCGTGAACCTCACCAGTATGTCCAAAATACTAA
AATGCGCCGGCAATGAAGATATCATTACACTAAGGGCCGAAGATAACGCGGATACCTTGGCGCTAGTATT
TGAAGCACCAAACCAGGAGAAAGTTTCAGACTATGAAATGAAGTTGATGGATTTAGATGTTGAACAACTT
GGAATTCCAGAACAGGAGTACAGCTGTGTAGTAAAGATGCCTTCTGGTGAATTTGCACGTATATGCCGAG
ATCTCAGCCATATTGGAGATGCTGTTGTAATTTCCTGTGCAAAAGACGGAGTGAAATTTTCTGCAAGTGG
AGAACTTGGAAATGGAAACATTAAATTGTCACAGACAAGTAATGTCGATAAAGAGGAGGAAGCTGTTACC
ATAGAGATGAATGAACCAGTTCAACTAACTTTTGCACTGAGGTACCTGAACTTCTTTACAAAAGCCACTC
CACTCTCTTCAACGGTGACACTCAGTATGTCTGCAGATGTACCCCTTGTTGTAGAGTATAAAATTGCGGA
TATGGGACACTTAAAATACTACTTGGCTCCCAAGATCGAGGATGAAGAAGGATCTTAGGGATCCACCGGA
TCTAGATAACTGATCATAATCAGCCATACCACATTT
