>Addgene plasmid #54223 | mEmerald-PCNA-19-SV40NLS-4 | addgene partial sequence | sequence record 92701 | EGFP-C 5'-CATGGTCCTGCTGGAGTTCGTG-3'
GAGCTGTACAAGTCCGGAGAAGGGCAAGGGCAAGGGCAAGGGCCGGGCCGCGGCTACGCGTATCGATCCA
TGTTCGAGGCGCGCCTGGTCCAGGGCTCCATCCTCAAGAAGGTGTTGGAGGCACTCAAGGACCTCATCAA
CGAGGCCTGCTGGGATATTAGCTCCAGCGGTGTAAACCTGCAGAGCATGGACTCGTCCCACGTCTCTTTG
GTGCAGCTCACCCTGCGGTCTGAGGGCTTCGACACCTACCGCTGCGACCGCAACCTGGCCATGGGCGTGA
ACCTCACCAGTATGTCCAAAATACTAAAATGCGCCGGCAATGAAGATATCATTACACTAAGGGCCGAAGA
TAACGCGGATACCTTGGCGCTAGTATTTGAAGCACCAAACCAGGAGAAAGTTTCAGACTATGAAATGAAG
TTGATGGATTTAGATGTTGAACAACTTGGAATTCCAGAACAGGAGTACAGCTGTGTAGTAAAGATGCCTT
CTGGTGAATTTGCACGTATATGCCGAGATCTCAGCCATATTGGAGATGCTGTTGTAATTTCCTGTGCAAA
AGACGGAGTGAAATTTTCTGCAAGTGGAGAACTTGGAAATGGAAACATTAAATTGTCACAGACAAGTAAT
GTCGATAAAGAGGAGGAAGCTGTTACCATAGAGATGAATGAACCAGTTCAACTAACTTTTGCACTGAGGT
ACCTGAACTTCTTTACAAAAGCCACTCCACTCTCTTCAACGGTGACACTCAGTATGTCTGCAGATGTACC
CCTTGTTGTAGAGTATAAAATTGCGGATATGGGACACTTAAAATACTACTTGGCTCCCAAGATCGAGGAT
GAAGAAGGATCTTAGGGATCCACCGGATCTAGATAACTGATCATAATCAGCCATACCACATTTGTAGAGG
TTT
